>Addgene plasmid #18563 | T4 Lysozyme D127C R154C WT* | addgene partial sequence | sequence record 24349 | 3primeUP
CTANGAAAAGCCCGCTCATTAGGCGGGCTCAGATCTGCTCATGTTTGACAGCTTATCATCGATAAGCTTC
GGCAATAAATTCTTGATATGTTTTCATATGTTTCCTTTAAATATTTTAATTAGTAATTGTCTATTCAAGT
AATTGTGAATATACTATCACAATTCCAAGAGAAAGTAAACAGCTTTATAGATTTTTATACGCGTCCCAAG
TGCCAGTACAAAACGTTGTAATGACTCGTTTTGCGCGATTAGGTGTTTGATTATACCATCTACTTTTAGC
TAAGTTAACTGCTGCTTCACACCAGCGTTTTTGTTGAAGCATACGTAAAGAGTTAGTAAATCCTGCCACA
CCGGTTTCTCCCATTTGGAAAACCATATTAATCAATGCAGCGCGACGAACCGCATCAAGAGAATCATAAA
CCGGTTTTAATTTAGCATTTCTCAGAATTCCGCGAACAGCAGCATCAACATCCTGATTAAAGAGTTTTTC
AGCCTCATCTTTTGTAATTACACCATTAGTATTACGCCCAATAGCTTTATCTAATTCAGATTTAGCAGCA
TTAAGTGATGGACTTTTTGTAAGCAAATGACCGATGCCAATAGTGTAATAGCCTTCTGTGTCTTTATAGA
TTTTAAGTCTAAGACCTTCATCTATACGTAACATTTCAAATATATTCATAATACCTCCTAAGCATCGATG
GATCCTGTTTCCTGTGTGAAATTGTTATCCGCTCACATTCCACACATTATACGAGCCGATGATAATTGTC
ACAGGGGATGGGAGTAGCCACGATGTGATCCGTATCAGGNCNAGCGTTCCGTGGAATGTANCGTC
