[The description below was written by a language model from this plasmid's Addgene catalogue record.]
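Description:
T4 Lysozyme D127C R154C WT* is a bacterial expression plasmid built on the pHS1403 backbone (about 5 kb without the insert) that carries a mutant version of the bacteriophage T4 lysozyme gene, the product of phage gene e. It is maintained as a high-copy plasmid in E. coli under ampicillin selection. The record does not name the origin of replication or the promoter that drives expression, and no feature table is provided, so the regulatory elements of the backbone cannot be described from the available information.

The insert is roughly 600 bp and was cloned as a BamHI–HindIII fragment, with both sites preserved. According to the depositor's note, the BamHI site lies 27 bp from the start codon and the HindIII site 115 bp beyond the stop codon, so the fragment includes short flanking untranslated regions around the coding sequence. No affinity tags or fusion partners are listed. The encoded protein carries two substitutions, D127C and R154C, introduced into the "WT*" background; in the T4 lysozyme literature this term generally denotes the cysteine-free pseudo-wild-type protein, though the record itself does not define it. Placing a pair of engineered cysteines in such a background means they would be the only thiols in the protein, an arrangement commonly used to test engineered disulfide bridges or site-specific labelling. The record does not state the specific purpose, but the construct fits the use of T4 lysozyme as a model system for recombinant production of defined point mutants for protein stability, folding and structural studies.
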