Addgene plasmid #18563: T4 Lysozyme D127C R154C WT*
Depositing lab: Brian Matthews. Depositing organization: University of Oregon.
Backbone
  Vector backbone: pHS1403
  Backbone size w/o insert (bp): 5000
  Vector type: Bacterial Expression
Growth in bacteria
  Bacterial resistance: Ampicillin, 100 μg/mL
  Growth temperature: 37°C
  Growth strain: DH5alpha
  Copy number: High Copy
Gene/Insert
  Gene/Insert name: T4 Lysozyme (alt name: BO9CC)
  Species: Bacteriophage T4
  Insert size (bp): 600
  Mutation: D127C R154C WT*
  GenBank ID: NP_049736
  Entrez Gene: e (a.k.a. T4p123)
  Cloning method: Restriction Enzyme; 5′ cloning site BamHI (not destroyed); 3′ cloning site HindIII (not destroyed)
  Sequencing primers: 5′ na; 3′ GGCGTATCACGAGGCCC
Terms and licenses: Academic/Nonprofit Terms; Industry Terms: Not Available to Industry
Depositor comments: The BamHI site is 27 bp from the ATG and the HindIII site is 115 bp from the stop.
How to cite: T4 Lysozyme D127C R154C WT* was a gift from Brian Matthews (Addgene plasmid # 18563 ; http://n2t.net/addgene:18563 ; RRID:Addgene_18563)
